Addgene plasmid #54927: mApple-Moesin-C-14
Purpose: Localization: Cytoskeleton/Membrane, Excitation: 568, Emission: 592
Depositing lab: Michael Davidson. Depositing organization: Florida State University, Tallahassee.
Backbone
  Vector backbone: mApple-C1
  Backbone size w/o insert (bp): 4750
  Vector type: Mammalian Expression
  Selectable markers: Neomycin (select with G418)
Growth in bacteria
  Bacterial resistance: Kanamycin, 50 μg/mL
  Growth temperature: 37°C
  Growth strain: DH5alpha
  Copy number: High Copy
Gene/Insert
  Gene/Insert name: Moesin (alt name: NM_002444.2)
  Species: H. sapiens (human)
  Entrez Gene: MSN (a.k.a. HEL70, IMD50)
  Promoter: CMV
  Tag / fusion protein: mApple (N terminal on backbone)
  Cloning method: Unknown
  Sequencing primers: 5′ CMV-F; 3′ SV40pA-R
Terms and licenses: Academic/Nonprofit Terms; Industry Terms: Not Available to Industry
Depositor comments: . Excitation = 568; Emission = 592
How to cite: mApple-Moesin-C-14 was a gift from Michael Davidson (Addgene plasmid # 54927 ; http://n2t.net/addgene:54927 ; RRID:Addgene_54927)
