[The description below was written by a language model from this plasmid's Addgene catalogue record.]
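Description:
mApple-Moesin-C-14 is a mammalian expression plasmid built on the mApple-C1 backbone (about 4.75 kb without the insert) that encodes human moesin (MSN) fused to the red-orange fluorescent protein mApple. The fluorescent protein is carried by the backbone and sits at the N terminus of the fusion, so moesin is joined to its C-terminal end. The "14" in the name probably refers to the length of the linker between the two proteins, but the record does not state this. Expression is driven by the CMV promoter, a strong constitutive promoter in most mammalian cell lines, and the listed 3′ sequencing primer implies that an SV40 polyadenylation signal lies downstream of the coding region. The plasmid is maintained in E. coli at high copy under kanamycin selection. It also has a neomycin resistance marker, which allows G418 selection of stably transfected mammalian cells. No feature table is provided, so the origin of replication and the exact arrangement of other backbone elements are not documented here, and the cloning method is listed as unknown.

Moesin belongs to the ezrin/radixin/moesin family of proteins that link the cortical actin cytoskeleton to the plasma membrane. This matches the recorded purpose of the construct as a localization marker for the cytoskeleton and membrane. With excitation at 568 nm and emission at 592 nm, the fusion is suited to fluorescence imaging of membrane–cytoskeleton interfaces in transfected cells, and its colour allows it to be combined with green or far-red probes in multicolour experiments.
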