>Addgene plasmid #54927 | mApple-Moesin-C-14 | addgene partial sequence | sequence record 141693 | mCherry-F 5'-ccccgtaatgcagaagaaga-3'
TACCCCGAGGAGGCGCCCTGAAGAGCGAGATCAAGAAGAGGCTGAAGCTGAAGGACGGCGGCCACTACGC
CGCCGAGGTCAAGACCACCTACAAGGCCAAGAAGCCCGTGCAGCTGCCCGGCGCCTACATCGTCGACATC
AAGTTGGACATCGTGTCCCACAACGAGGACTACACCATCGTGGAACAGTACGAACGCGCCGAGGGCCGCC
ACTCCACCGGCGGCATGGACGAGCTGTACAAGTCCGGACTCAGATCTCGAGGAGGGAGCGGCAGTGGATC
TGGGGGATCCAGCGGACCCAAAACGATCAGTGTGCGTGTGACCACCATGGATGCAGAGCTGGAGTTTGCC
ATCCAGCCCAACACCACCGGGAAGCAGCTATTTGACCAGGTGGTGAAAACTATTGGCTTGAGGGAAGTTT
GGTTCTTTGGTCTGCAGTACCAGGACACTAAAGGTTTCTCCACCTGGCTGAAACTCAATAAGAAGGTGAC
TGCCCAGGATGTGCGGAAGGAAAGCCCCCTGCTCTTTAAGTTCCGTGCCAAGTTCTACCCTGAGGATGTG
TCCGAGGAATTGATTCAGGACATCACTCAGCGCCTGTTCTTTCTGCAAGTGAAAGAGGGCATTCTCAATG
ATGATATTTACTGCCCGCCTGAGACCGCTGTGCTGCTGGCCTCGTATGCTGTCCAGTCTAAGTATGGCGA
CTTCAATAAGGAAGTGCATAAGTCTGGCTACCTGGCCGGAGACAAGTTGCTCCCGCAGAGAGTCCTGGAA
CAGCACAAACTCAACAAGGACCAGTGGGAGGAGCGGATCCAGGTGTGGCATGAGGAACACCGTGGCATGC
TCAGGGAGGATGCTGTCCTGGAATATCTGAA
